Addgene plasmid #125908: 76_pAAV-ProA25-CatCh-GFP-WPRE
Purpose: Targeting expression to neuronal and glial cell types in mice, non-human primates, and human retina
Depositing lab: Botond Roska. Depositing organization: Friedrich Miescher Institute for Biomedical Research. Publication: Targeting neuronal and glial cell types with synthetic promoter AAVs in mice, non-human primates and humans. Juttner J, Szabo A, Gross-Scherf B, Morikawa RK, Rompani SB, Hantz P, Szikra T, Esposti F, Cowan CS, Bharioke A, Patino-Alvarez CP, Keles O, Kusnyerik A, Azoulay T, Hartl D, Krebs AR, Schubeler D, Hajdu RI, Lukats A, Nemeth J, Nagy ZZ, Wu KC, Wu RH, Xiang L, Fang XL, Jin ZB, Goldblum D, Hasler PW, Scholl HPN, Krol J, Roska B. Nat Neurosci. 2019 Jul 8. pii: 10.1038/s41593-019-0431-2. doi: 10.1038/s41593-019-0431-2. PubMed 31285614.
Backbone
  Vector backbone: pAAV
  Vector type: AAV
Growth in bacteria
  Bacterial resistance: Ampicillin, 100 μg/mL
  Growth temperature: 37°C
  Growth strain: NEB Stable
  Copy number: High Copy
Gene/Insert
  Gene/Insert name: CatCh-GFP (alt name: ChR2(L132C)-EGFP)
  Species: Synthetic
  Promoter: ProA25
  Cloning method: Restriction Enzyme; 5′ cloning site Unknown (unknown if destroyed); 3′ cloning site Unknown (unknown if destroyed)
Terms and licenses: Academic/Nonprofit Terms; Industry Terms: Not Available to Industry
Depositor comments: Please visit https://www.biorxiv.org/content/early/2018/10/04/434720.full.pdf for BioRxiv preprint
How to cite: 76_pAAV-ProA25-CatCh-GFP-WPRE was a gift from Botond Roska (Addgene plasmid # 125908 ; http://n2t.net/addgene:125908 ; RRID:Addgene_125908)
