[The description below was written by a language model from this plasmid's Addgene catalogue record and pLannotate feature annotations shown in this document.]
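Description:
76_pAAV-ProA25-CatCh-GFP-WPRE is a 7.7 kb AAV transfer plasmid built on a pAAV backbone and intended for packaging into recombinant adeno-associated virus. In bacteria it is maintained by a high-copy ColE1/pUC-type origin and selected with ampicillin through the β-lactamase gene and its own promoter. An f1 phage origin is also present. The expression cassette is bounded by AAV2 inverted terminal repeats, which provide the signals for genome replication and encapsidation. The annotation finds the downstream ITR intact, while the upstream ITR is detected only as two short fragments. This may reflect the difficulty of sequencing and annotating these repeats. The record lists a recombination-deficient growth strain, consistent with the instability typical of ITR-containing plasmids.

The payload is CatCh-GFP, a fusion of the L132C variant of channelrhodopsin-2 to EGFP. Channelrhodopsin-2 is a blue light-gated cation channel from Chlamydomonas reinhardtii, so the fusion gives both optogenetic activation and fluorescent labelling of expressing cells. Transcription is driven by ProA25, a synthetic promoter. It is not annotated as such in the feature table, but it presumably lies in the roughly 2 kb region between the upstream ITR and the opsin coding sequence, where only a 21 bp match to the chicken β-actin promoter is called. Downstream, a WPRE enhances transcript stability and expression, and a human growth hormone polyadenylation signal terminates the message. The construct belongs to a series of synthetic-promoter AAVs designed to target expression to neuronal and glial cell types in mouse, non-human primate and human retina. The record does not state which cell type ProA25 targets.
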