Features (pLannotate 1.2.2; 16 found; start..end, strand, type, name):
     12..39      +  repeat_region  AAV2 ITR (fragment): inverted terminal repeat of adeno-associated virus serotype 2 inverted
     68..95      +  repeat_region  AAV2 ITR (fragment): inverted terminal repeat of adeno-associated virus serotype 2 inverted
    991..1011    +  promoter       chicken β-actin promoter (fragment): contains a 21-bp deletion relative to the standard chicken β-actin promoter
   2158..3083    +  CDS            ChR2 (fragment): N-terminal fragment of channelrhodopsin-2 from the alga Chlamydomonas reinhardtii (Nagel et al., 2003) blue light-activated cation channel
   3088..3804    +  CDS            EGFP: EGFP is a basic (constitutively fluorescent) green fluorescent protein published in 1996, derived from Aequorea victoria. It is reported to be a rapidly-maturing weak dimer with moderate acid sensitivity.
   3811..3835    +  misc_feature   MCS (fragment): pBluescript multiple cloning site
   3835..4423    +  misc_feature   WPRE: woodchuck hepatitis virus posttranscriptional regulatory element
   4455..4931    +  polyA_signal   hGH poly(A) signal: human growth hormone polyadenylation signal
   4971..5111    +  repeat_region  AAV2 ITR: inverted terminal repeat of adeno-associated virus serotype 2 inverted
   5116..5167    -  misc_feature   bom (fragment): basis of mobility region from pBR322
   5186..5641    +  rep_origin     f1 ori (sequence partly withheld): f1 bacteriophage origin of replication; arrow indicates direction of (+) strand synthesis
   5642..5691    -  misc_feature   bom (fragment): basis of mobility region from pBR322
   5793..5828    -  CDS            rop (fragment): Rop protein, which maintains plasmids at low copy number; rop
   5923..6027    +  promoter       AmpR promoter: bla
   6028..6888    +  CDS            AmpR: β-lactamase; bla; confers resistance to ampicillin, carbenicillin, and related antibiotics
   7059..7647    +  rep_origin     ori: high-copy-number ColE1/pMB1/pBR322/pUC origin of replication
>Addgene plasmid #125908 | 76_pAAV-ProA25-CatCh-GFP-WPRE | addgene full sequence | sequence record 257098 | Addgene NGS Result
CCTGCAGGCAGCTGCGCGCTCGCTCGCTCACTGAGGCCGCCCGGGCGTCGGGCGACCTTTGGTCGCCCGG
CCTCAGTGAGCGAGCGAGCGCGCAGAGAGGGAGTGGCCAACTCCATCACTAGGGGTTCCTGCGGCCGCAC
GCGCCGTAGGGATCTAACAGCCCTCCTTGGCCTTTGTGAGTGCTTCGAGCATATGGCACACAGACATACA
TGCAGGCAAAACACTAGTCTGTATAGACTGATATAGAATACTAGATAGAATAATCTTTTTATAAAAACTA
GAACCAGCTGCATCTAATTCCAGCTCTCGAGAGGCAGAGGCAGGCAGATCTATCTCTGTGAGTCTGAGGC
CAGCCTGGTCTACATAGTGAGTTCTAAGACATATTAGGGCTAGAGAGAGAGAGAGAGACCCTGTCTCAAA
CAAACAAACAAACAACAATGCTAGAACCATTGAGCCATTTCCACCTCTGTATTATAAAGACCCTTGGAAG
AAATGTGCATTTGTATGCTATGTACTGTGCTCCAAGCTTGATACTAAGGAAAATGTAAGGGAGGGTCCTG
ACCCTTCAAGTGTTGATTCTCTTGAAGGAAAAAAAAACAAAAAACAAAAAACCAGCTCATAAAAAAGTAA
TCAACTTTAAAAATCATATAAAACCATATAAAAAGTATTCAAAGGGAAACATCAGATTCCTTGAAAGTCA
AGGCCAATAATGCTCAGGTATGCCGGAGGCCAGCTGGACTAGGAAAGAGGCGGGCAGGCTTGGCTTTGGT
TACCCACGTTCAGAACTAGTAGTATTGGCTCAACTCACCGAGCTCCTCTGTTGTGCAAGCTTTGCTGCAG
AAGCACATGAGAAAGAATCAATTATATCTCCACCATGACTGCCTGGGGAGAAATATTTTGGTGTCTGTAG
TTTACTCGCGGGGAAATTAAGGCACAGAGACATAGGATTCTAGAACAGGGGGTCTGGCTCTGGAGTCTCT
TTTTTTTTCGGGGGGGGGGGGGGGGGRGGGGAGGTTCGAGACAGGGTTTTTCTGTGTAGTCCTGGCTGTC
CTGGAACTCACTCGGTAGACTAGGTTGACCTTGAACTCAGAAATCCGCCTGCCTCTGCCTCTCAAGTGCT
GGGATTAAAGGAGTGCGCCACCACCGCCCAGCCCGGAGTCTTTTACACCGTAGGATCTTCGGAATCTAGC
ACAATTATCCGGTGCTGAGCGTTAAAAGCAAAACAACAACCAACCTAGCTTTCCTTGAAAATTGAATTTT
TAGGATAATCCAATTCAAGGCTGAAATTTGTAAATAAATAAACAAGTAAATAAAGAAAGCATTTTAGTAT
TATAGACCTCCCACCGATCCTCTCCCCACCTCTAATCAAAGGCCAGCAAGAAAAAAAAATTTTATTTATA
TGTTTTTTTTCCTCCCCTTTTGTGATGCTTTGGAGTTTCTGAACGCTAGGGGCTCCCTGATTCTCTGGTT
TGAGAACAACTTTTTCTTTTACGATTTTTTTTTTTTTTTTTTTTTTGGAAAAGGGGTGGGGGAAATGTGG
CCTTAATTATCCTACGTTTTAGGCAGCTTAAGGAAGGGGCTGTGCTTTCTGAATCTTGTTGGAGCCAAGT
AAGGAGGTCCTTCTCCTCCCCCCTCGCTTTTTAAAGGCGCTCGTGAAATATAAGCTCAGAAAACAAACCG
AGCGATCACAGCGGCAGCCCGGGCGGCAGCAGCAGGAGGAGGAGGAGCAGGAGGAGGAGGCAGAGTTGGA
GTTGGGCAGACGCTGAGGAGAGCTAGCTGCAGGACGCTGCGGAGTTGCAGGGCTCCGCGCTGCTCCATTC
ATTAAGTAGCTGCGGAGGATCGTGGCGGGACGCCGACGCTGCCCACTCGCAAACTCCAGCACGCAGACGC
ACGCCAGCCGGACGCGTCCGGGGCAGCACAGTTCTGCAAAAGTTCCTGCTCGGGATTTGGCTCTCTTCCC
CTTGGACTAGCGAACAGTTTGGGGTTGAGAGGAAAGCAGAGGCGCCCAGAGGGGAAACCTACCCGCGTCT
GCAGTTGGAACTACTCCGCCGGGCTGCACTCTCGCCGCCGCGTCCCGAGCCCGCATACCCGCTCCTGAGC
AGCGGCGGCCCGCATCGCCCCGGGAGGCTCCCCGCAGCCAGCGCCGGATCCGCCACCATGGATTATGGAG
GCGCCCTGAGTGCCGTTGGGCGCGAGCTGCTATTTGTAACGAACCCAGTAGTCGTCAATGGCTCTGTACT
TGTGCCTGAGGACCAGTGTTACTGCGCGGGCTGGATTGAGTCGCGTGGCACAAACGGTGCCCAAACGGCG
TCGAACGTGCTGCAATGGCTTGCTGCTGGCTTCTCCATCCTACTGCTTATGTTTTACGCCTACCAAACAT
GGAAGTCAACCTGCGGCTGGGAGGAGATCTATGTGTGCGCTATCGAGATGGTCAAGGTGATTCTCGAGTT
CTTCTTCGAGTTTAAGAACCCGTCCATGCTGTATCTAGCCACAGGCCACCGCGTCCAGTGGTTGCGTTAC
GCCGAGTGGCTTCTCACCTGCCCGGTCATTTGCATTCACCTGTCAAACCTGACGGGCTTGTCCAACGACT
ACAGCAGGCGCACCATGGGTCTGCTTGTGTCTGATATTGGCACAATTGTGTGGGGCGCCACTTCCGCCAT
GGCCACCGGATACGTCAAGGTCATCTTCTTCTGCCTGGGTCTGTGTTATGGTGCTAACACGTTCTTTCAC
GCTGCCAAGGCCTACATCGAGGGTTACCACACCGTGCCGAAGGGCCGGTGTCGCCAGGTGGTGACTGGCA
TGGCTTGGCTCTTCTTCGTATCATGGGGTATGTTCCCCATCCTGTTCATCCTCGGCCCCGAGGGCTTCGG
CGTCCTGAGCGTGTACGGCTCCACCGTCGGCCACACCATCATTGACCTGATGTCGAAGAACTGCTGGGGT
CTGCTCGGCCACTACCTGCGCGTGCTGATCCACGAGCATATCCTCATCCACGGCGACATTCGCAAGACCA
CCAAATTGAACATTGGTGGCACTGAGATTGAGGTCGAGACGCTGGTGGAGGACGAGGCCGAGGCTGGCGC
GGTACCCATGGTGAGCAAGGGCGAGGAGCTGTTCACCGGGGTGGTGCCCATCCTGGTCGAGCTGGACGGC
GACGTAAACGGCCACAAGTTCAGCGTGTCCGGCGAGGGCGAGGGCGATGCCACCTACGGCAAGCTGACCC
TGAAGTTCATCTGCACCACCGGCAAGCTGCCCGTGCCCTGGCCCACCCTCGTGACCACCCTGACCTACGG
CGTGCAGTGCTTCAGCCGCTACCCCGACCACATGAAGCAGCACGACTTCTTCAAGTCCGCCATGCCCGAA
GGCTACGTCCAGGAGCGCACCATCTTCTTCAAGGACGACGGCAACTACAAGACCCGCGCCGAGGTGAAGT
TCGAGGGCGACACCCTGGTGAACCGCATCGAGCTGAAGGGCATCGACTTCAAGGAGGACGGCAACATCCT
GGGGCACAAGCTGGAGTACAACTACAACAGCCACAACGTCTATATCATGGCCGACAAGCAGAAGAACGGC
ATCAAGGTGAACTTCAAGATCCGCCACAACATCGAGGACGGCAGCGTGCAGCTCGCCGACCACTACCAGC
AGAACACCCCCATCGGCGACGGCCCCGTGCTGCTGCCCGACAACCACTACCTGAGCACCCAGTCCGCCCT
GAGCAAAGACCCCAACGAGAAGCGCGATCACATGGTCCTGCTGGAGTTCGTGACCGCCGCCGGGATCACT
CTCGGCATGGACGAGCTGTACAAGTGATAAGAATTCGATATCAAGCTTATCGATAATCAACCTCTGGATT
ACAAAATTTGTGAAAGATTGACTGGTATTCTTAACTATGTTGCTCCTTTTACGCTATGTGGATACGCTGC
TTTAATGCCTTTGTATCATGCTATTGCTTCCCGTATGGCTTTCATTTTCTCCTCCTTGTATAAATCCTGG
TTGCTGTCTCTTTATGAGGAGTTGTGGCCCGTTGTCAGGCAACGTGGCGTGGTGTGCACTGTGTTTGCTG
ACGCAACCCCCACTGGTTGGGGCATTGCCACCACCTGTCAGCTCCTTTCCGGGACTTTCGCTTTCCCCCT
CCCTATTGCCACGGCGGAACTCATCGCCGCCTGCCTTGCCCGCTGCTGGACAGGGGCTCGGCTGTTGGGC
ACTGACAATTCCGTGGTGTTGTCGGGGAAATCATCGTCCTTTCCTTGGCTGCTCGCCTATGTTGCCACCT
GGATTCTGCGCGGGACGTCCTTCTGCTACGTCCCTTCGGCCCTCAATCCAGCGGACCTTCCTTCCCGCGG
CCTGCTGCCGGCTCTGCGGCCTCTTCCGCGTCTTCGCCTTCGCCCTCAGACGAGTCGGATCTCCCTTTGG
GCCGCCTCCCCGCATCGATACCGAGCGCTGCTCGAGAGATCTACGGGTGGCATCCCTGTGACCCCTCCCC
AGTGCCTCTCCTGGCCCTGGAAGTTGCCACTCCAGTGCCCACCAGCCTTGTCCTAATAAAATTAAGTTGC
ATCATTTTGTCTGACTAGGTGTCCTTCTATAATATTATGGGGTGGAGGGGGGTGGTATGGAGCAAGGGGC
AAGTTGGGAAGACAACCTGTAGGGCCTGCGGGGTCTATTGGGAACCAAGCTGGAGTGCAGTGGCACAATC
TTGGCTCACTGCAATCTCCGCCTCCTGGGTTCAAGCGATTCTCCTGCCTCAGCCTCCCGAGTTGTTGGGA
TTCCAGGCATGCATGACCAGGCTCAGCTAATTTTTGTTTTTTTGGTAGAGACGGGGTTTCACCATATTGG
CCAGGCTGGTCTCCAACTCCTAATCTCAGGTGATCTACCCACCTTGGCCTCCCAAATTGCTGGGATTACA
GGCGTGAACCACTGCTCCCTTCCCTGTCCTTCTGATTTTGTAGGTAACCACGTGCGGACCGAGCGGCCGC
AGGAACCCCTAGTGATGGAGTTGGCCACTCCCTCTCTGCGCGCTCGCTCGCTCACTGAGGCCGGGCGACC
AAAGGTCGCCCGACGCCCGGGCTTTGCCCGGGCGGCCTCAGTGAGCGAGCGAGCGCGCAGCTGCCTGCAG
GGGCGCCTGATGCGGTATTTTCTCCTTACGCATCTGTGCGGTATTTCACACCGCATA
[95 nt withheld, positions 5168-5262]
T
[46 nt withheld, positions 5264-5309]
C
[141 nt withheld, positions 5311-5451]
CCTTTGACGTTGGAGTCCACGTTCTTT
[37 nt withheld, positions 5479-5515]
ACTCTATCTCGGGCTATTCTTTTGATTTATAAGGGATTTTGCCGATTTCGGTCTATTGGTTAAAAAATGA
GCTGATTTAACAAAAATTTAACGCGAATTTTAACAAAATATTAACGTTTACAATTTTATGGTGCACTCTC
AGTACAATCTGCTCTGATGCCGCATAGTTAAGCCAGCCCCGACACCCGCCAACACCCGCTGACGCGCCCT
GACGGGCTTGTCTGCTCCCGGCATCCGCTTACAGACAAGCTGTGACCGTCTCCGGGAGCTGCATGTGTCA
GAGGTTTTCACCGTCATCACCGAAACGCGCGAGACGAAAGGGCCTCGTGATACGCCTATTTTTATAGGTT
AATGTCATGATAATAATGGTTTCTTAGACGTCAGGTGGCACTTTTCGGGGAAATGTGCGCGGAACCCCTA
TTTGTTTATTTTTCTAAATACATTCAAATATGTATCCGCTCATGAGACAATAACCCTGATAAATGCTTCA
ATAATATTGAAAAAGGAAGAGTATGAGTATTCAACATTTCCGTGTCGCCCTTATTCCCTTTTTTGCGGCA
TTTTGCCTTCCTGTTTTTGCTCACCCAGAAACGCTGGTGAAAGTAAAAGATGCTGAAGATCAGTTGGGTG
CACGAGTGGGTTACATCGAACTGGATCTCAACAGCGGTAAGATCCTTGAGAGTTTTCGCCCCGAAGAACG
TTTTCCAATGATGAGCACTTTTAAAGTTCTGCTATGTGGCGCGGTATTATCCCGTATTGACGCCGGGCAA
GAGCAACTCGGTCGCCGCATACACTATTCTCAGAATGACTTGGTTGAGTACTCACCAGTCACAGAAAAGC
ATCTTACGGATGGCATGACAGTAAGAGAATTATGCAGTGCTGCCATAACCATGAGTGATAACACTGCGGC
CAACTTACTTCTGACAACGATCGGAGGACCGAAGGAGCTAACCGCTTTTTTGCACAACATGGGGGATCAT
GTAACTCGCCTTGATCGTTGGGAACCGGAGCTGAATGAAGCCATACCAAACGACGAGCGTGACACCACGA
TGCCTGTAGCAATGGCAACAACGTTGCGCAAACTATTAACTGGCGAACTACTTACTCTAGCTTCCCGGCA
ACAATTAATAGACTGGATGGAGGCGGATAAAGTTGCAGGACCACTTCTGCGCTCGGCCCTTCCGGCTGGC
TGGTTTATTGCTGATAAATCTGGAGCCGGTGAGCGTGGGTCTCGCGGTATCATTGCAGCACTGGGGCCAG
ATGGTAAGCCCTCCCGTATCGTAGTTATCTACACGACGGGGAGTCAGGCAACTATGGATGAACGAAATAG
ACAGATCGCTGAGATAGGTGCCTCACTGATTAAGCATTGGTAACTGTCAGACCAAGTTTACTCATATATA
CTTTAGATTGATTTAAAACTTCATTTTTAATTTAAAAGGATCTAGGTGAAGATCCTTTTTGATAATCTCA
TGACCAAAATCCCTTAACGTGAGTTTTCGTTCCACTGAGCGTCAGACCCCGTAGAAAAGATCAAAGGATC
TTCTTGAGATCCTTTTTTTCTGCGCGTAATCTGCTGCTTGCAAACAAAAAAACCACCGCTACCAGCGGTG
GTTTGTTTGCCGGATCAAGAGCTACCAACTCTTTTTCCGAAGGTAACTGGCTTCAGCAGAGCGCAGATAC
CAAATACTGTTCTTCTAGTGTAGCCGTAGTTAGGCCACCACTTCAAGAACTCTGTAGCACCGCCTACATA
CCTCGCTCTGCTAATCCTGTTACCAGTGGCTGCTGCCAGTGGCGATAAGTCGTGTCTTACCGGGTTGGAC
TCAAGACGATAGTTACCGGATAAGGCGCAGCGGTCGGGCTGAACGGGGGGTTCGTGCACACAGCCCAGCT
TGGAGCGAACGACCTACACCGAACTGAGATACCTACAGCGTGAGCTATGAGAAAGCGCCACGCTTCCCGA
AGGGAGAAAGGCGGACAGGTATCCGGTAAGCGGCAGGGTCGGAACAGGAGAGCGCACGAGGGAGCTTCCA
GGGGGAAACGCCTGGTATCTTTATAGTCCTGTCGGGTTTCGCCACCTCTGACTTGAGCGTCGATTTTTGT
GATGCTCGTCAGGGGGGCGGAGCCTATGGAAAAACGCCAGCAACGCGGCCTTTTTACGGTTCCTGGCCTT
TTGCTGGCCTTTTGCTCACATGT
